>Addgene plasmid #134155 | pJM011 | addgene full sequence | sequence record 271366 | Addgene NGS Result
CGCTGCAGCATCGTTCTGTGTTGTCTCTGTCTGACTGTGTTTCTGTATTTGTCTGAAAATTAGGGCCAGA
CTGTTACCACTCCCTTAAGTTTGACCTTAGGTCACTGGAAAGATGTCGAGCGGATCGCTCACAACCAGTC
GGTAGATGTCAAGAAGAGACGTTGGGTTACCTTCTGCTCTGCAGAATGGCCAACCTTTAACGTCGGATGG
CCGCGAGACGGCACCTTTAACCGAGACCTCATCACCCAGGTTAAGATCAAGGTCTTTTCACCTGGCCCGC
ATGGACACCCAGACCAGGTCCCCTACATCGTGACCTGGGAAGCCTTGGCTTTTGACCCCCCTCCCTGGGT
CAAGCCCTTTGTACACCCTAAGCCTCCGCCTCCTCTTCCTCCATCCGCCCCGTCTCTCCCCCTTGAACCT
CCTCGTTCGACCCCGCCTCGATCCTCCCTTTATCCAGCCCTCACTCCTTCTCTAGGCGCCGGCCGGATCC
CAGTGTGGTGGTACGCTACCGGTCGCCACCATGGTGAGCAAGGGCGAGGAGCTGTTCACCGGGGTGGTGC
CCATCCTGGTCGAGCTGGACGGCGACGTAAACGGCCACAAGTTCAGCGTGTCCGGCGAGGGCGAGGGCGA
TGCCACCTACGGCAAGCTGACCCTGAAGTTCATCTGCACCACCGGCAAGCTGCCCGTGCCCTGGCCCACC
CTCGTGACCACCCTGACCTACGGCGTGCAGTGCTTCAGCCGCTACCCCGACCACATGAAGCAGCACGACT
TCTTCAAGTCCGCCATGCCCGAAGGCTACGTCCAGGAGCGCACCATCTTCTTCAAGGACGACGGCAACTA
CAAGACCCGCGCCGAGGTGAAGTTCGAGGGCGACACCCTGGTGAACCGCATCGAGCTGAAGGGCATCGAC
TTCAAGGAGGACGGCAACATCCTGGGGCACAAGCTGGAGTACAACTACAACAGCCACAACGTCTATATCA
TGGCCGACAAGCAGAAGAACGGCATCAAGGTGAACTTCAAGATCCGCCACAACATCGAGGACGGCAGCGT
GCAGCTCGCCGACCACTACCAGCAGAACACCCCCATCGGCGACGGCCCCGTGCTGCTGCCCGACAACCAC
TACCTGAGCACCCAGTCCGCCCTGAGCAAAGACCCCAACGAGAAGCGCGATCACATGGTCCTGCTGGAGT
TCGTGACCGCCGCCGGGATCACTCTCGGCATGGACGAGCTGTACAAGTCCGGAGGGGATCGGTGGAGCTC
CACCGGTGGCGGCCGCTCTAGAGAGAATCTTTATTTTCAGGGCGCCGCCAAATTCAAAGAAACCGCTGCT
GCTAAATTCGAACGCCAGCACATGGACAGCGGAGGTGGAGGTACTAGTCTCGAGATGGCACTGGAGTCCA
AACTCGCTTCCTGCCGGAACCTCGTGTACGATCAGTCCCCAAACCGAACAGGTGGCCCAGCCTCTGGGCG
GAGCAGCAAGAACAGAGATGGCGGGGAGAGACGGCCAAGCAGCACCAGCGTGCCTTTGGGTGATAAGGGG
TTGGACACGAGTTGCCGCTGGTTGTCCAAATCAACAACCAGGTCGTCCAGCTCCTGCTGACCGCGGGCCC
GGGATCCACCGGATCTAGATAACTGATCATAATCAGCCATACCACATTTGTAGAGGTTTTACTTGCTTTA
AAAAACCTCCCACACCTCCCCCTGAACCTGAAACATAAAATGAATGCAATTCGCCAGCACAGTGGTCGAC
CCTGTGGAATGTGTGTCAGTTAGGGTGTGGAAAGTCCCCAGGCTCCCCAGCAGGCAGAAGTATGCAAAGC
ATGCATCTCAATTAGTCAGCAACCAGGTGTGGAAAGTCCCCAGGCTCCCCAGCAGGCAGAAGTATGCAAA
GCATGCATCTCAATTAGTCAGCAACCATAGTCCCGCCCCTAACTCCGCCCATCCCGCCCCTAACTCCGCC
CAGTTCCGCCCATTCTCCGCCCCATGGCTGACTAATTTTTTTTATTTATGCAGAGGCCGAGGCCGCCTCG
GCCTCTGAGCTATTCCAGAAGTAGTGAGGAGGCTTTTTTGGAGGCCTAGGCTTTTGCAAAAAGCTTCATG
GCCAAGCCTTTGTCTCAAGAAGAATCCACCCTCATTGAAAGAGCAACGGCTACAATCAACAGCATCCCCA
TCTCTGAAGACTACAGCGTCGCCAGCGCAGCTCTCTCTAGCGACGGCCGCATCTTCACTGGTGTCAATGT
ATATCATTTTACTGGGGGACCTTGTGCAGAACTCGTGGTGCTGGGCACTGCTGCTGCTGCGGCAGCTGGC
AACCTGACTTGTATCGTCGCGATCGGAAATGAGAACAGGGGCATCTTGAGCCCCTGCGGACGGTGCCGAC
AGGTGCTTCTCGATCTGCATCCTGGGATCAAAGCCATAGTGAAGGACAGTGATGGACAGCCGACGGCAGT
TGGGATTCGTGAATTGCTGCCCTCTGGTTATGTGTGGGAGGGCTAAGATCGATAAAATAAAAGATTTTAT
TTAGTCTCCAGAAAAAGGGGGGAATGAAAGACCCCACCTGTAGGTTTGGCAAGCTAGCTTAAGTAACGCC
ATTTTGCAAGGCATGGAAAAATACATAACTGAGAATAGAGAAGTTCAGATCAAGGTCAGGAACAGATGGA
ACAGCTGAATATGGGCCAAACAGGATATCTGTGGTAAGCAGTTCCTGCCCCGGCTCAGGGCCAAGAACAG
ATGGAACAGCTGAATATGGGCCAAACAGGATATCTGTGGTAAGCAGTTCCTGCCCCGGCTCAGGGCCAAG
AACAGATGGTCCCCAGATGCGGTCCAGCCCTCAGCAGTTTCTAGAGAACCATCAGATGTTTCCAGGGTGC
CCCAAGGACCTGAAATGACCCTGTGCCTTATTTGAACTAACCAATCAGTTCGCTTCTCGCTTCTGTTCGC
GCGCTTCTGCTCCCCGAGCTCAATAAAAGAGCCCACAACCCCTCACTCGGGGCGCCAGTCCTCCGATTGA
CTGAGTCGCCCGGGTACCCGTGTATCCAATAAACCCTCTTGCAGTTGCATCCGACTTGTGGTCTCGCTGT
TCCTTGGGAGGGTCTCCTCTGAGTGATTGACTACCCGTCAGCGGGGGTCTTTCACATGCAGCATGTATCA
AAATTAATTTGGTTTTTTTTCTTAAGTATTTACATTAAATGGCCATAGTTGCATTAATGAATCGGCCAAC
GCGCGGGGAGAGGCGGTTTGCGTATTGGGCGCTCTTCCGCTTCCTCGCTCACTGACTCGCTGCGCTCGGT
CGTTCGGCTGCGGCGAGCGGTATCAGCTCACTCAAAGGCGGTAATACGGTTATCCACAGAATCAGGGGAT
AACGCAGGAAAGAACATGTGAGCAAAAGGCCAGCAAAAGGCCAGGAACCGTAAAAAGGCCGCGTTGCTGG
CGTTTTTCCATAGGCTCCGCCCCCCTGACGAGCATCACAAAAATCGACGCTCAAGTCAGAGGTGGCGAAA
CCCGACAGGACTATAAAGATACCAGGCGTTTCCCCCTGGAAGCTCCCTCGTGCGCTCTCCTGTTCCGACC
CTGCCGCTTACCGGATACCTGTCCGCCTTTCTCCCTTCGGGAAGCGTGGCGCTTTCTCATAGCTCACGCT
GTAGGTATCTCAGTTCGGTGTAGGTCGTTCGCTCCAAGCTGGGCTGTGTGCACGAACCCCCCGTTCAGCC
CGACCGCTGCGCCTTATCCGGTAACTATCGTCTTGAGTCCAACCCGGTAAGACACGACTTATCGCCACTG
GCAGCAGCCACTGGTAACAGGATTAGCAGAGCGAGGTATGTAGGCGGTGCTACAGAGTTCTTGAAGTGGT
GGCCTAACTACGGCTACACTAGAAGAACAGTATTTGGTATCTGCGCTCTGCTGAAGCCAGTTACCTTCGG
AAAAAGAGTTGGTAGCTCTTGATCCGGCAAACAAACCACCGCTGGTAGCGGTGGTTTTTTTGTTTGCAAG
CAGCAGATTACGCGCAGAAAAAAAGGATCTCAAGAAGATCCTTTGATCTTTTCTACGGGGTCTGACGCTC
AGTGGAACGAAAACTCACGTTAAGGGATTTTGGTCATGAGATTATCAAAAAGGATCTTCACCTAGATCCT
TTTGCGGCCGCAAATCAATCTAAAGTATATATGAGTAAACTTGGTCTGACAGTTACCAATGCTTAATCAG
TGAGGCACCTATCTCAGCGATCTGTCTATTTCGTTCATCCATAGTTGCCTGACTCCCCGTCGTGTAGATA
ACTACGATACGGGAGGGCTTACCATCTGGCCCCAGTGCTGCAATGATACCGCGAGACCCACGCTCACCGG
CTCCAGATTTATCAGCAATAAACCAGCCAGCCGGAAGGGCCGAGCGCAGAAGTGGTCCTGCAACTTTATC
CGCCTCCATCCAGTCTATTAATTGTTGCCGGGAAGCTAGAGTAAGTAGTTCGCCAGTTAATAGTTTGCGC
AACGTTGTTGCCATTGCTACAGGCATCGTGGTGTCACGCTCGTCGTTTGGTATGGCTTCATTCAGCTCCG
GTTCCCAACGATCAAGGCGAGTTACATGATCCCCCATGTTGTGCAAAAAAGCGGTTAGCTCCTTCGGTCC
TCCGATCGTTGTCAGAAGTAAGTTGGCCGCAGTGTTATCACTCATGGTTATGGCAGCACTGCATAATTCT
CTTACTGTCATGCCATCCGTAAGATGCTTTTCTGTGACTGGTGAGTACTCAACCAAGTCATTCTGAGAAT
AGTGTATGCGGCGACCGAGTTGCTCTTGCCCGGCGTCAATACGGGATAATACCGCGCCACATAGCAGAAC
TTTAAAAGTGCTCATCATTGGAAAACGTTCTTCGGGGCGAAAACTCTCAAGGATCTTACCGCTGTTGAGA
TCCAGTTCGATGTAACCCACTCGTGCACCCAACTGATCTTCAGCATCTTTTACTTTCACCAGCGTTTCTG
GGTGAGCAAAAACAGGAAGGCAAAATGCCGCAAAAAAGGGAATAAGGGCGACACGGAAATGTTGAATACT
CATACTCTTCCTTTTTCAATATTATTGAAGCATTTATCAGGGTTATTGTCTCATGAGCGGATACATATTT
GAATGTATTTAGAAAAATAAACAAATAGGGGTTCCGCGCACATTTCCCCGAAAAGTGCCACCTGCAGCCT
GAATATGGGCCAAACAGGATATCTGTGGTAAGCAGTTCCTGCCCCGGCTCAGGGCCAAGAACAGATGGAA
CAGCTGAATATGGGCCAAACAGGATATCTGTGGTAAGCAGTTCCTGCCCCGGCTCAGGGCCAAGAACAGA
TGGTCCCCAGATGCGGTCCAGCCCTCAGCAGTTTCTAGAGAACCATCAGATGTTTCCAGGGTGCCCCAAG
GACCTGAAATGACCCTGTGCCTTATTTGAACTAACCAATCAGTTCGCTTCTCGCTTCTGTTCGCGCGCTT
CTGCTCCCCGAGCTCAATAAAAGAGCCCACAACCCCTCACTCGGGGCGCCAGTCCTCCGATTGACTGAGT
CGCCCGGGTACCCGTGTATCCAATAAACCCTCTTGCAGTTGCATCCGACTTGTGGTCTCGCTGTTCCTTG
GGAGGGTCTCCTCTGAGTGATTGACTACCCGTCAGCGGGGGTCTTTCATTTGGGGGCTCGTCCGGGATCG
GGAGACCCCTGCCCAGGGACCACCGACCCACCACCGGGAGGCAAGCTGGCCAGCAACTTATCTGTGTCTG
TCCGATTGTCTAGTGTCTATGACTGATTTTATGCGCCTGCGTCGGTACTAGTTAGCTAACTAGCTCTGTA
TCTGGCGGACCCGTGGTGGAACTGACGAGTTCTGAACACCCGGCCGCAACCCTGGGAGACGTCCCAGGGA
CTTTGGGGGCCGTTTTTGTGGCCCGACCTGAGGAAGGGAGTCGATGTGGAATCCGACCCCGTCAGGATAT
GTGGTTCTGGTAGGAGACGAGAACCTAAAACAGTTCCCGCCTCCGTCTGAATTTTTGCTTTCGGTTTGGA
ACCGAAGCCGCGCGTCTTGTCTGCTGCAG
Features (pLannotate 1.2.2; 18 found; start..end, strand, type, name):
     64..480     +  CDS            gag (truncated): truncated Moloney murine leukemia virus (MMLV) gag gene lacking the start codon
    521..1237    +  CDS            EGFP: EGFP is a basic (constitutively fluorescent) green fluorescent protein published in 1996, derived from Aequorea victoria. It is reported to be a rapidly-maturing weak dimer with moderate acid sensitivity.
   1264..1282    +  misc_feature   MCS (fragment): pBluescript multiple cloning site
   1283..1302    +  CDS            capTEV™ (fragment): composite tag for in vivo biotinylation, TEV protease cleavage, and 6xHis tagging
   1316..1360    +  CDS            S-Tag: affinity and epitope tag derived from pancreatic ribonuclease A
   1388..1597    +  CDS            NDE1 (fragment): NDE1_HUMAN - Also known as NUDE. Experimental evidence at protein level: Swiss-Prot protein existence level 1. Required for centrosome duplication and formation and function of the mitotic spindle. Essential for the development of the cerebral cortex. May regulate the production of neurons by controlling the orientation of the mitotic spindle during division of cortical neuronal progenitors of the proliferative ventricular zone of the brain. Orientation of the division plane perpendicular to the layers of the cortex gives rise to two proliferative neuronal progenitors whereas parallel orientat
   1600..1622    +  misc_feature   MCS (fragment): multiple cloning site
   1634..1718    +  CDS            large T antigen (fragment): large T antigen from SV40 (simian virus 40)
   1761..2090    +  promoter       SV40 promoter: SV40 enhancer and early promoter
   2098..2496    +  CDS            BSD: blasticidin S deaminase; Aspergillus terreus BSD; confers resistance to blasticidin
   2543..2664    +  LTR            3' LTR (ΔU3) (fragment): self-inactivating 3' long terminal repeat (LTR) from Moloney murine leukemia virus
   2665..3134    +  LTR            LTR: long terminal repeat from Moloney murine leukemia virus
   3200..3252    -  CDS            lacI (fragment): lac repressor; lacI; The lac repressor binds to the lac operator to inhibit transcription in E. coli. This inhibition can be relieved by adding lactose or isopropyl-β-D-thiogalactopyranoside (IPTG).
   3435..4023    -  rep_origin     ori: high-copy-number ColE1/pMB1/pBR322/pUC origin of replication
   4183..5043    -  CDS            AmpR: β-lactamase; bla; confers resistance to ampicillin, carbenicillin, and related antibiotics
   5044..5148    -  promoter       AmpR promoter: bla
   5179..5648    +  LTR            LTR: long terminal repeat from Moloney murine leukemia virus
   5772..6046    +  misc_feature   MESV Ψ (fragment): packaging signal of murine embryonic stem cell virus
