[The description below was written by a language model from this plasmid's Addgene catalogue record and pLannotate feature annotations shown in this document.]
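Description:
pJM011 is a Moloney murine leukemia virus-based retroviral expression plasmid built on pJAG98, a pBABE-blast derivative, for stable delivery of a GFP-tagged fragment of human NDE1 into mammalian cells. In bacteria it is maintained through a high-copy ColE1/pUC-type origin and selected with ampicillin via the β-lactamase gene and its native promoter. The retroviral portion is bounded by MMLV long terminal repeats. A packaging signal and a truncated gag segment lacking its start codon lie downstream of the 5′ LTR, which allows the transcribed genome to be encapsidated when the plasmid is introduced into a packaging cell line.

No separate internal promoter is annotated upstream of the fusion, so the payload appears to be transcribed from the 5′ LTR, as is usual for pBABE vectors. It consists of EGFP at the N terminus, followed by a short linker region annotated as containing a TEV cleavage-type tag fragment and an S-tag, and then the NDE1 sequence. The insert is recorded as "Nde1_SSSC 266-C". The feature table shows only a short NDE1 fragment of about 210 nt, consistent with a C-terminal piece beginning around residue 266 of an isoform designated SSSC rather than the full-length protein, though the record does not define this nomenclature further. Downstream, an SV40 early promoter drives blasticidin S deaminase, so transduced cells can be selected with blasticidin.

The associated study concerns NDE1's interactions with dynein and an isoform-specific association with the proteasome. The construct is therefore suited to generating stable cell lines for localization studies or affinity purification of this C-terminal region.
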