Addgene plasmid #134155: pJM011
Purpose: Retroviral plasmid expressing GFP - Nde1
Depositing lab: Iain Cheeseman. Depositing organization: Whitehead Institute for Biomedical Research. Publication: Nde1 promotes diverse dynein functions through differential interactions and exhibits an isoform-specific proteasome association. Monda JK, Cheeseman IM. Mol Biol Cell. 2018 Sep 15;29(19):2336-2345. doi: 10.1091/mbc.E18-07-0418. Epub 2018 Jul 19. PubMed 30024347.
Backbone
  Vector backbone: pJAG98 (pBABEblast)
  Vector type: Mammalian Expression, Retroviral
Growth in bacteria
  Bacterial resistance: Ampicillin, 100 μg/mL
  Growth temperature: 37°C
  Growth strain: NEB Stable
  Copy number: High Copy
Gene/Insert
  Gene/Insert name: Nde1_SSSC 266-C
  Species: H. sapiens (human)
  Mutation: SSSC 266-C
  Entrez Gene: NDE1 (a.k.a. HOM-TES-87, LIS4, MHAC, NDE, NUDE, NUDE1)
  Tag / fusion protein: GFP (N terminal on insert)
  Cloning method: Restriction Enzyme; 5′ cloning site unknown (unknown if destroyed); 3′ cloning site unknown (unknown if destroyed)
Terms and licenses: Academic/Nonprofit Terms; Industry Terms: Not Available to Industry
How to cite: pJM011 was a gift from Iain Cheeseman (Addgene plasmid # 134155 ; http://n2t.net/addgene:134155 ; RRID:Addgene_134155)
